Addgene plasmid #228871: pCMV-PuroR-2A-MLH1-SB
Purpose: Plasmid for MLH1-SB overexpression
Depositing lab: Sangsu Bae. Depositing organization: Seoul National University. Publication: AI-generated MLH1 small binder improves prime editing efficiency. Park JC, Uhm H, Kim YW, Oh YE, Lee JH, Yang J, Kim K, Bae S. Cell. 2025 Aug 1:S0092-8674(25)00799-8. doi: 10.1016/j.cell.2025.07.010. PubMed 40769155.
Backbone
  Vector backbone: pCMV
  Vector type: CRISPR
Growth in bacteria
  Bacterial resistance: Ampicillin, 100 μg/mL
  Growth temperature: 37°C
  Growth strain: DH5alpha
  Copy number: Unknown
Gene/Insert
  Gene/Insert name: PuroR-2A-MLH1-SB
Terms and licenses: Academic/Nonprofit Terms; Industry Terms: Not Available to Industry
How to cite: pCMV-PuroR-2A-MLH1-SB was a gift from Sangsu Bae (Addgene plasmid # 228871 ; http://n2t.net/addgene:228871 ; RRID:Addgene_228871)
