[The description below was written by a language model from this plasmid's Addgene catalogue record and pLannotate feature annotations shown in this document.]
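Description:
pCMV-PuroR-2A-MLH1-SB is a compact (about 4.1 kb) mammalian expression plasmid built on a pCMV backbone and catalogued as a CRISPR-related vector. It is intended for overexpression of MLH1-SB, which the associated publication title describes as an AI-generated small binder of the mismatch-repair protein MLH1 that improves prime editing efficiency. The plasmid is propagated in E. coli through a high-copy ColE1/pUC-type origin and selected with ampicillin via the β-lactamase gene and its native promoter.

The payload is a single transcription unit driven by the human cytomegalovirus immediate-early enhancer and promoter and terminated by the bovine growth hormone polyadenylation signal. The open reading frame begins with the puromycin N-acetyltransferase gene (PuroR). According to the insert name, this is joined through a 2A self-cleaving peptide to the MLH1-SB coding sequence. The 2A and binder segments were not recognised by the automated annotation, but they presumably lie in the unannotated interval of roughly 340 bp between the end of PuroR and the SP6 promoter, consistent with a small protein. Ribosomal skipping at the 2A element should yield the resistance enzyme and the binder as separate polypeptides from one mRNA, so puromycin treatment enriches for transfected cells that also express MLH1-SB.

A T7 promoter upstream and an SP6 promoter in reverse orientation downstream flank the insert; such sites commonly serve for sequencing or in vitro transcription. The short SV40 promoter and lacI fragments appear to be backbone remnants rather than functional elements. The plasmid encodes no editor or guide RNA, so it would be co-delivered with separate prime editing components.
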