Features (pLannotate 1.2.2; 11 found; start..end, strand, type, name):
      1..105     -  promoter       AmpR promoter: bla
    273..652     +  enhancer       CMV enhancer: human cytomegalovirus immediate early enhancer
    653..856     +  promoter       CMV promoter: human cytomegalovirus (CMV) immediate early promoter
    950..966     +  promoter       SV40 promoter (fragment): SV40 early promoter
    973..991     +  promoter       T7 promoter: promoter for bacteriophage T7 RNA polymerase
   1005..1601    +  CDS            PuroR: puromycin N-acetyltransferase; pac from Streptomyces alboniger; confers resistance to puromycin
   1946..1964    -  promoter       SP6 promoter: promoter for bacteriophage SP6 RNA polymerase
   1990..2214    +  polyA_signal   bGH poly(A) signal: bovine growth hormone polyadenylation signal
   2233..2290    -  CDS            lacI (fragment): lac repressor; lacI; The lac repressor binds to the lac operator to inhibit transcription in E. coli. This inhibition can be relieved by adding lactose or isopropyl-β-D-thiogalactopyranoside (IPTG).
   2473..3061    -  rep_origin     ori: high-copy-number ColE1/pMB1/pBR322/pUC origin of replication
   3232..4092    -  CDS            AmpR: β-lactamase; bla; confers resistance to ampicillin, carbenicillin, and related antibiotics
>Addgene plasmid #228871 | pCMV-PuroR-2A-MLH1-SB | addgene full sequence | sequence record 457184 | Addgene NGS Result
ACTCTTCCTTTTTCAATATTATTGAAGCATTTATCAGGGTTATTGTCTCATGAGCGGATACATATTTGAA
TGTATTTAGAAAAATAAACAAATAGGGGTTCCGCGCACATTTCCCCGAAAAGTGCCACCTGACGTCGAGA
ATTCGTTTAAACCTCGAGGTTTGTCTGGTCAACCACCGCGGTCTCAGTGGTGTACGGTACAAACCGCGGC
CGCGTTAAGCCAGTATCTGCTCCCTGCTTGTGTGTTGGAGAACCAGAGCCACATTAACCGCTGACATTGA
TTATTGACTAGTTATTAATAGTAATCAATTACGGGGTCATTAGTTCATAGCCCATATATGGAGTTCCGCG
TTACATAACTTACGGTAAATGGCCCGCCTGGCTGACCGCCCAACGACCCCCGCCCATTGACGTCAATAAT
GACGTATGTTCCCATAGTAACGCCAATAGGGACTTTCCATTGACGTCAATGGGTGGAGTATTTACGGTAA
ACTGCCCACTTGGCAGTACATCAAGTGTATCATATGCCAAGTACGCCCCCTATTGACGTCAATGACGGTA
AATGGCCCGCCTGGCATTATGCCCAGTACATGACCTTATGGGACTTTCCTACTTGGCAGTACATCTACGT
ATTAGTCATCGCTATTACCATGGTGATGCGGTTTTGGCAGTACATCAATGGGCGTGGATAGCGGTTTGAC
TCACGGGGATTTCCAAGTCTCCACCCCATTGACGTCAATGGGAGTTTGTTTTGGCACCAAAATCAACGGG
ACTTTCCAAAATGTCGTAACAACTCCGCCCCATTGACGCAAATGGGCGGTAGGCGTGTACGGTGGGAGGT
CTATATAAGCAGAGCTCGTTTAGTGAACCGTCAGATCGCCTGGAGGCGCCATCCACGCTGTTTTGACCTC
CATAGAAGACACCGGGACCGATCCAGCCTCCGGACTCTAGCCTAGGCTTTTGCAAAAAGCTCTAATACGA
CTCACTATAGGCAAGCTTGCCACCATGACCGAGTACAAGCCCACGGTGCGCCTCGCCACCCGCGACGACG
TCCCCCGGGCCGTACGCACCCTCGCCGCCGCGTTCGCCGACTACCCCGCCACGCGCCACACCGTCGACCC
GGACCGCCACATCGAGCGGGTCACCGAGCTGCAAGAACTCTTCCTCACGCGCGTCGGGCTCGACATCGGC
AAGGTGTGGGTCGCGGACGACGGCGCCGCGGTGGCGGTCTGGACCACGCCGGAGAGCGTCGAAGCGGGGG
CGGTGTTCGCCGAGATCGGCCCGCGCATGGCCGAGTTGAGCGGTTCCCGGCTGGCCGCGCAGCAACAGAT
GGAAGGCCTCCTGGCGCCGCACCGGCCCAAGGAGCCCGCGTGGTTCCTGGCCACCGTCGGCGTCTCGCCC
GACCACCAGGGCAAGGGTCTGGGCAGCGCCGTCGTGCTCCCCGGAGTGGAGGCGGCCGAGCGCGCCGGGG
TGCCCGCCTTCCTGGAGACCTCCGCGCCCCGCAACCTCCCCTTCTACGAGCGGCTCGGCTTCACCGTCAC
CGCCGACGTCGAGGTGCCCGAAGGACCGCGCACCTGGTGCATGACCCGCAAGCCCGGTGCCGCTACTAAC
TTCAGCCTGCTGAAGCAGGCTGGAGACGTGGAGGAGAACCCTGGACCTGGTACCATGAGCGAGGAAGAGG
AGAAAAGAAAGATCGAGGAAGGCATGCGGAGACTGAGAGAGAACCTGAAAAAGAAGCGGAAGGAAGAGGA
AGAGAAGGAGAAGAAGGAAACCGAGGAGCTGGCTAAACTGGCCAAGGAAATCGTGGAAGAGGCCAAGAAA
GAGCTGAAGGCCGAGGGCAAGTGGAAGAACAAGGAAGAGATCTGGGAGGCCTTCAAGAAGAAAATCCTGG
AAAAGTTCGAGAAGCTGGAATAAAAGCTTTCGAGCATGCATCTAGAGGGCCCTATTCTATAGTGTCACCT
AAATGCTAGAGCTCGCTGATCAGCCTCGACTGTGCCTTCTAGTTGCCAGCCATCTGTTGTTTGCCCCTCC
CCCGTGCCTTCCTTGACCCTGGAAGGTGCCACTCCCACTGTCCTTTCCTAATAAAATGAGGAAATTGCAT
CGCATTGTCTGAGTAGGTGTCATTCTATTCTGGGGGGTGGGGTGGGGCAGGACAGCAAGGGGGAGGATTG
GGAAGACAATAGCAGGCATGCTGGGGATGCGGTGGGCTCTATGGCTTCTGAGGCGGAAAGAACCAGCTGC
ATTAATGAATCGGCCAACGCGCGGGGAGAGGCGGTTTGCGTATTGGGCGCTCTTCCGCTTCCTCGCTCAC
TGACTCGCTGCGCTCGGTCGTTCGGCTGCGGCGAGCGGTATCAGCTCACTCAAAGGCGGTAATACGGTTA
TCCACAGAATCAGGGGATAACGCAGGAAAGAACATGTGAGCAAAAGGCCAGCAAAAGGCCAGGAACCGTA
AAAAGGCCGCGTTGCTGGCGTTTTTCCATAGGCTCCGCCCCCCTGACGAGCATCACAAAAATCGACGCTC
AAGTCAGAGGTGGCGAAACCCGACAGGACTATAAAGATACCAGGCGTTTCCCCCTGGAAGCTCCCTCGTG
CGCTCTCCTGTTCCGACCCTGCCGCTTACCGGATACCTGTCCGCCTTTCTCCCTTCGGGAAGCGTGGCGC
TTTCTCATAGCTCACGCTGTAGGTATCTCAGTTCGGTGTAGGTCGTTCGCTCCAAGCTGGGCTGTGTGCA
CGAACCCCCCGTTCAGCCCGACCGCTGCGCCTTATCCGGTAACTATCGTCTTGAGTCCAACCCGGTAAGA
CACGACTTATCGCCACTGGCAGCAGCCACTGGTAACAGGATTAGCAGAGCGAGGTATGTAGGCGGTGCTA
CAGAGTTCTTGAAGTGGTGGCCTAACTACGGCTACACTAGAAGAACAGTATTTGGTATCTGCGCTCTGCT
GAAGCCAGTTACCTTCGGAAAAAGAGTTGGTAGCTCTTGATCCGGCAAACAAACCACCGCTGGTAGCGGT
GGTTTTTTTGTTTGCAAGCAGCAGATTACGCGCAGAAAAAAAGGATCTCAAGAAGATCCTTTGATCTTTT
CTACGGGGTCTGACGCTCAGTGGAACGAAAACTCACGTTAAGGGATTTTGGTCATGAGATTATCAAAAAG
GATCTTCACCTAGATCCTTTTAAATTAAAAATGAAGTTTTAAATCAATCTAAAGTATATATGAGTAAACT
TGGTCTGACAGTTACCAATGCTTAATCAGTGAGGCACCTATCTCAGCGATCTGTCTATTTCGTTCATCCA
TAGTTGCCTGACTCCCCGTCGTGTAGATAACTACGATACGGGAGGGCTTACCATCTGGCCCCAGTGCTGC
AATGATACCGCGAGACCCACGCTCACCGGCTCCAGATTTATCAGCAATAAACCAGCCAGCCGGAAGGGCC
GAGCGCAGAAGTGGTCCTGCAACTTTATCCGCCTCCATCCAGTCTATTAATTGTTGCCGGGAAGCTAGAG
TAAGTAGTTCGCCAGTTAATAGTTTGCGCAACGTTGTTGCCATTGCTACAGGCATCGTGGTGTCACGCTC
GTCGTTTGGTATGGCTTCATTCAGCTCCGGTTCCCAACGATCAAGGCGAGTTACATGATCCCCCATGTTG
TGCAAAAAAGCGGTTAGCTCCTTCGGTCCTCCGATCGTTGTCAGAAGTAAGTTGGCCGCAGTGTTATCAC
TCATGGTTATGGCAGCACTGCATAATTCTCTTACTGTCATGCCATCCGTAAGATGCTTTTCTGTGACTGG
TGAGTACTCAACCAAGTCATTCTGAGAATAGTGTATGCGGCGACCGAGTTGCTCTTGCCCGGCGTCAATA
CGGGATAATACCGCGCCACATAGCAGAACTTTAAAAGTGCTCATCATTGGAAAACGTTCTTCGGGGCGAA
AACTCTCAAGGATCTTACCGCTGTTGAGATCCAGTTCGATGTAACCCACTCGTGCACCCAACTGATCTTC
AGCATCTTTTACTTTCACCAGCGTTTCTGGGTGAGCAAAAACAGGAAGGCAAAATGCCGCAAAAAAGGGA
ATAAGGGCGACACGGAAATGTTGAATACTCAT
